>Addgene plasmid #229691 | pLL5.0_shRNAHsCavin1_Del4UC1_EGFP | addgene full sequence | sequence record 459544 | Addgene NGS Result
GTCGACGGATCGGGAGATCTCCCGATCCCCTATGGTGCACTCTCAGTACAATCTGCTCTGATGCCGCATA
GTTAAGCCAGTATCTGCTCCCTGCTTGTGTGTTGGAGGTCGCTGAGTAGTGCGCGAGCAAAATTTAAGCT
ACAACAAGGCAAGGCTTGACCGACAATTGCATGAAGAATCTGCTTAGGGTTAGGCGTTTTGCGCTGCTTC
GCGATGTACGGGCCAGATATACGCGTTGACATTGATTATTGACTAGTTATTAATAGTAATCAATTACGGG
GTCATTAGTTCATAGCCCATATATGGAGTTCCGCGTTACATAACTTACGGTAAATGGCCCGCCTGGCTGA
CCGCCCAACGACCCCCGCCCATTGACGTCAATAATGACGTATGTTCCCATAGTAACGCCAATAGGGACTT
TCCATTGACGTCAATGGGTGGAGTATTTACGGTAAACTGCCCACTTGGCAGTACATCAAGTGTATCATAT
GCCAAGTACGCCCCCTATTGACGTCAATGACGGTAAATGGCCCGCCTGGCATTATGCCCAGTACATGACC
TTATGGGACTTTCCTACTTGGCAGTACATCTACGTATTAGTCATCGCTATTACCATGGTGATGCGGTTTT
GGCAGTACATCAATGGGCGTGGATAGCGGTTTGACTCACGGGGATTTCCAAGTCTCCACCCCATTGACGT
CAATGGGAGTTTGTTTTGGCACCAAAATCAACGGGACTTTCCAAAATGTCGTAACAACTCCGCCCCATTG
ACGCAAATGGGCGGTAGGCGTGTACGGTGGGAGGTCTATATAAGCAGCGCGTTTTGCCTGTACTGGGTCT
CTCTGGTTAGACCAGATCTGAGCCTGGGAGCTCTCTGGCTAACTAGGGAACCCACTGCTTAAGCCTCAAT
AAAGCTTGCCTTGAGTGCTTCAAGTAGTGTGTGCCCGTCTGTTGTGTGACTCTGGTAACTAGAGATCCCT
CAGACCCTTTTAGTCAGTGTGGAAAATCTCTAGCAGTGGCGCCCGAACAGGGACTTGAAAGCGAAAGGGA
AACCAGAGGAGCTCTCTCGACGCAGGACTCGGCTTGCTGAAGCGCGCACGGCAAGAGGCGAGGGGCGGCG
ACTGGTGAGTACGCCAAAAATTTTGACTAGCGGAGGCTAGAAGGAGAGAGATGGGTGCGAGAGCGTCAGT
ATTAAGCGGGGGAGAATTAGATCGCGATGGGAAAAAATTCGGTTAAGGCCAGGGGGAAAGAAAAAATATA
AATTAAAACATATAGTATGGGCAAGCAGGGAGCTAGAACGATTCGCAGTTAATCCTGGCCTGTTAGAAAC
ATCAGAAGGCTGTAGACAAATACTGGGACAGCTACAACCATCCCTTCAGACAGGATCAGAAGAACTTAGA
TCATTATATAATACAGTAGCAACCCTCTATTGTGTGCATCAAAGGATAGAGATAAAAGACACCAAGGAAG
CTTTAGACAAGATAGAGGAAGAGCAAAACAAAAGTAAGACCACCGCACAGCAAGCGGCCGGCCGCTGATC
TTCAGACCTGGAGGAGGAGATATGAGGGACAATTGGAGAAGTGAATTATATAAATATAAAGTAGTAAAAA
TTGAACCATTAGGAGTAGCACCCACCAAGGCAAAGAGAAGAGTGGTGCAGAGAGAAAAAAGAGCAGTGGG
AATAGGAGCTTTGTTCCTTGGGTTCTTGGGAGCAGCAGGAAGCACTATGGGCGCAGCGTCAATGACGCTG
ACGGTACAGGCCAGACAATTATTGTCTGGTATAGTGCAGCAGCAGAACAATTTGCTGAGGGCTATTGAGG
CGCAACAGCATCTGTTGCAACTCACAGTCTGGGGCATCAAGCAGCTCCAGGCAAGAATCCTGGCTGTGGA
AAGATACCTAAAGGATCAACAGCTCCTGGGGATTTGGGGTTGCTCTGGAAAACTCATTTGCACCACTGCT
GTGCCTTGGAATGCTAGTTGGAGTAATAAATCTCTGGAACAGATTTGGAATCACACGACCTGGATGGAGT
GGGACAGAGAAATTAACAATTACACAAGCTTAATACACTCCTTAATTGAAGAATCGCAAAACCAGCAAGA
AAAGAATGAACAAGAATTATTGGAATTAGATAAATGGGCAAGTTTGTGGAATTGGTTTAACATAACAAAT
TGGCTGTGGTATATAAAATTATTCATAATGATAGTAGGAGGCTTGGTAGGTTTAAGAATAGTTTTTGCTG
TACTTTCTATAGTGAATAGAGTTAGGCAGGGATATTCACCATTATCGTTTCAGACCCACCTCCCAACCCC
GAGGGGACCCGACAGGCCCGAAGGAATAGAAGAAGAAGGTGGAGAGAGAGACAGAGACAGATCCATTCGA
TTAGTGAACGGATCGGCACTGCGTGCGCCAATTCTGCAGACAAATGGCAGTATTCATCCACAATTTTAAA
AGAAAAGGGGGGATTGGGGGGTACAGTGCAGGGGAAAGAATAGTAGACATAATAGCAACAGACATACAAA
CTAAAGAATTACAAAAACAAATTACAAAAATTCAAAATTTTCGGGTTTATTACAGGGACAGCAGAGATCC
AGTTTGGTTAGTACCGCGCTCTAGAGATCCGACGCCGCCATCTCTAGGCCCGCGCCGGCCCCCTCGCACA
GACTTGTGGGAGAAGCTCGGCTACTCCCCTGCCCCGGTTAATTTGCATATAATATTTCCTAGTAACTATA
GAGGCTTAATGTGCGATAAAAGACAGATAATCTGTTCTTTTTAATACTAGCTACATTTTACATGATAGGC
TTGGATTTCTATAAGAGATACAAATACTAAATTATTATTTTAAAAAACAGCACAAAAGGAAACTCACCCT
AACTGTAAAGTAATTGTGTGTTTTGAGACTATAAATATCCCTTGGAGAAAAGCCTTGTTTCACCTTCCAC
GTCAAGAAGATCCGCGAGGTTCAAGAGACCTCGCGGATCTTCTTGACGTGGAAGGTGTTTTTTCTCGAGG
TCGACGGTATCGATAAGCTCGCTTCACGAGATTCCAGCAGGTCGAGGGACCTAATAACTTCGTATAGCAT
ACATTATACGAAGTTATATTAAGGGTTCCAAGCTTAAGCGGCCGCTGAAAGACCCCACCTGTAGGTTTGG
CAAGCTAGCTTAAGTAACGCCATTTTGCAAGGCATGGAAAATACATAACTGAGAATAGAGAAGTTCAGAT
CAAGGTTAGGAACAGAGAGACAGCAGAATATGGGCCAACAAGGATATCTGTGGTAAGCAGTTCCTGCCCC
GGCTCAGGGCCAAGAACAGATGGTCCCCAGATGCGGTCCCGCCCTCAGCAGTTTCTAGAGAACCATCAGA
TGTTTCCAGGGTGCCCCAAGGACCTGAAAATGACCCTGTGCCTTATTTGAACTAACCAATCAGTTCGCTT
CTCGCTTCTGTTCGCGCGCTTCTGCTCCCCGAGCTCAATAAAAGAGCCCACAACCCCTCACTCGGCGCGC
CAGTCCTCCGATAGACTGCGTCGCCCGGGTACCCGTATTCCCAATAAAGCCTCTTGCTGTTTGCATCCGA
ATCGTGGACTCGCTGATCCTTGGGAGGGTCTCCTCAGATTGATTGACTGCCCACCTCGGGGGTCTTTCAT
CGAATTCTGCAGTCGACGGTACCGCGGGCCACCATGGAGGTGATTGAAGACAGCCGTCTGCATCTGGAGG
TGCCCGAGCTGCGCAAGTCTCTTACTGAGATCTCAGAAGATGAAATCAACCTCCCGGTCTCTGATGATGA
AGACGAAGCCACCGCCGAGAACAAAGCTAAAGATGCTGCCGAGAAAGAAGAGGCTGGGGAGGGTGGCGAG
ATGAATGGGGTCATGGTCCTCACGCTGCTTGACAAAATCATTGGAGCCGTTGACCAGATCCAGCAGACGC
AGGCTGGGTTGGAAGCCCGTCAGCGGGACATGGAGAGATCTGTGACGGGAATCCAGGGGGAGCTCACCAA
ACTGTCCAAGAGCCACACCACCACAGCCAACACCGTCAATAAGATGCTGGAGAAGGTGCGTAAGGTGAGC
GTGAACGTCAAGTCGGTGCGGGGGAACCTGGAGAAACAGGCTGGCCAGATCAAACGTCTGGAGAGCAACG
AGAACGAGCTCCTAAAGAGAAGAAACTTTAAAGTCATGATCTATCAGGATGAAGTAAAAGTGGGTTCGAA
AGTGAATGTGGCCAAGTCTATGAAGTATCCAGAGCCTGTGGAAGGGGAAGCTGAGGGTGAACTCAAAGCT
GCAGCAGAAGAAGGAGGAGAGGACAAAGAGAAAGTTAATCTGGACCTGTCCTCTGATGAAGAGGAGGTGG
AGATTGAGGAGACAATTGAGGAGTCTCGAGCAGAACGCATCAAGCGGAGCAGCCTGCAACGTGTCCAGAA
CATCAAAACCGTTTTCTCCAAGGGGAATATGGAGAAAACCAAACAGAAGACCAAGGAGAACATAGAAAAG
AAAATGGGTAAACTTGGCACCCGCATGTCCGTGAACCCCGAGCGCAAAGAGAAGATGAAGACTTCACAGA
AGAAGGTGATGAAGTCTTTTACTCCTGACCACACCATCTACGCCCGCTCCAAAACGGCCGTCTACAAGGT
TCCACCGTTCACATTTCATGTGAAGAAAATTCGTGAAGGAGAAGTGGAGATTCAGGGAACTGAGATGGTG
GAAGTTGTCGGCGACACAGAGGAGGTGGAGAACGCAGTGATGGAGGGAGAGGAAGATGCAGAGATGGAGA
TGGAAGCTGGAGAGATGGTGGAGGAAGACGAGGACGAGACAGAAGACAGCCCTGAGATGAGAGCGCTGCT
GGAGAAAGGAGACGAGCTGGTGCTGGTGGAAGATCATGACAGAGACAGCGATGATCCACCGGTCGCCACC
ATGGTGAGCAAGGGCGAGGAGCTGTTCACCGGGGTGGTGCCCATCCTGGTCGAGCTGGACGGCGACGTAA
ACGGCCACAAGTTCAGCGTGTCCGGCGAGGGCGAGGGCGATGCCACCTACGGCAAGCTGACCCTGAAGTT
CATCTGCACCACCGGCAAGCTGCCCGTGCCCTGGCCCACCCTCGTGACCACCCTGAGCCACGGCGTCCAG
TGCTTCAGCCGCTACCCCGACCACATGAAGCAGCACGACTTCTTCAAGTCCGCCATGCCCGAAGGCTACG
TCCAGGAGCGCACCATCTTCTTCAAGGACGACGGCAACTACAAGACCCGCGCCGAGGTGAAGTTCGAGGG
CGACACCCTGGTGAACCGCATCGAGCTGAAGGGCATCGACTTCAAGGAGGACGGCAACATCCTGGGGCAC
AAGCTGGAGTACAACTTCAACAGCCACAACGTCTATATCATGGCCGACAAGCAGAAGAACGGCATCAAGG
CGAACTTCAAGATCCGCCACAACATCGAGGACGGCAGCGTGCAGCTCGCCGACCACTACCAGCAGAACAC
CCCCATCGGCGACGGCCCCGTGCTGCTGCCCGACAGCCACTACCTGAGCACCCAGTCCGCCCTGAGCAAA
GACCCCAACGAGAAGCGCGATCACATGGTCCTGCTGGAGTTCGTGACCGCCGCCGGGATCACTCTCGGCA
TGGACGAGCTGTACAAGTAACCTGCAGGCAATTCGTCGAGGGACCTAATAACTTCGTATAGCATACATTA
TACGAAGTTATACATGTTTAAGGGTTCCGGTTCCACTAGGTACAATTCGATATCAAGCTTATCGATAATC
AACCTCTGGATTACAAAATTTGTGAAAGATTGACTGGTATTCTTAACTATGTTGCTCCTTTTACGCTATG
TGGATACGCTGCTTTAATGCCTTTGTATCATGCTATTGCTTCCCGTATGGCTTTCATTTTCTCCTCCTTG
TATAAATCCTGGTTGCTGTCTCTTTATGAGGAGTTGTGGCCCGTTGTCAGGCAACGTGGCGTGGTGTGCA
CTGTGTTTGCTGACGCAACCCCCACTGGTTGGGGCATTGCCACCACCTGTCAGCTCCTTTCCGGGACTTT
CGCTTTCCCCCTCCCTATTGCCACGGCGGAACTCATCGCCGCCTGCCTTGCCCGCTGCTGGACAGGGGCT
CGGCTGTTGGGCACTGACAATTCCGTGGTGTTGTCGGGGAAATCATCGTCCTTTCCTTGGCTGCTCGCCT
GTGTTGCCACCTGGATTCTGCGCGGGACGTCCTTCTGCTACGTCCCTTCGGCCCTCAATCCAGCGGACCT
TCCTTCCCGGCCTGCTGCCGGCTCTGCGGCCTCTTCCGCGTCTTCGCCTTCGCCCTCAGACGAGTCGGAT
CTCCCTTTGGGCCGCCTCCCCGCATCGATACCGTCGACCTCGATCGAGACCTAGAAAAACATGGAGCAAT
CACAAGTAGCAATACAGCAGCTACCAATGCTGATTGTGCCTGGCTAGAAGCACAAGAGGAGGAGGAGGTG
GGTTTTCCAGTCACACCTCAGGTACCTTTAAGACCAATGACTTACAAGGCAGCTGTAGATCTTAGCCACT
TTTTAAAAGAAAAGGGGGGACTGGAAGGGCTAATTCACTCCCAACGAAGACAAGATATCCTTGATCTGTG
GATCTACCACACACAAGGCTACTTCCCTGATTGGCAGAACTACACACCAGGGCCAGGGATCAGATATCCA
CTGACCTTTGGATGGTGCTACAAGCTAGTACCAGTTGAGCAAGAGAAGGTAGAAGAAGCCAATGAAGGAG
AGAACACCCGCTTGTTACACCCTGTGAGCCTGCATGGGATGGATGACCCGGAGAGAGAAGTATTAGAGTG
GAGGTTTGACAGCCGCCTAGCATTTCATCACATGGCCCGAGAGCTGCATCCGGACTGTACTGGGTCTCTC
TGGTTAGACCAGATCTGAGCCTGGGAGCTCTCTGGCTAACTAGGGAACCCACTGCTTAAGCCTCAATAAA
GCTTGCCTTGAGTGCTTCAAGTAGTGTGTGCCCGTCTGTTGTGTGACTCTGGTAACTAGAGATCCCTCAG
ACCCTTTTAGTCAGTGTGGAAAATCTCTAGCAGCATGTGAGCAAAAGGCCAGCAAAAGGCCAGGAACCGT
AAAAAGGCCGCGTTGCTGGCGTTTTTCCATAGGCTCCGCCCCCCTGACGAGCATCACAAAAATCGACGCT
CAAGTCAGAGGTGGCGAAACCCGACAGGACTATAAAGATACCAGGCGTTTCCCCCTGGAAGCTCCCTCGT
GCGCTCTCCTGTTCCGACCCTGCCGCTTACCGGATACCTGTCCGCCTTTCTCCCTTCGGGAAGCGTGGCG
CTTTCTCATAGCTCACGCTGTAGGTATCTCAGTTCGGTGTAGGTCGTTCGCTCCAAGCTGGGCTGTGTGC
ACGAACCCCCCGTTCAGCCCGACCGCTGCGCCTTATCCGGTAACTATCGTCTTGAGTCCAACCCGGTAAG
ACACGACTTATCGCCACTGGCAGCAGCCACTGGTAACAGGATTAGCAGAGCGAGGTATGTAGGCGGTGCT
ACAGAGTTCTTGAAGTGGTGGCCTAACTACGGCTACACTAGAAGAACAGTATTTGGTATCTGCGCTCTGC
TGAAGCCAGTTACCTTCGGAAAAAGAGTTGGTAGCTCTTGATCCGGCAAACAAACCACCGCTGGTAGCGG
TGGTTTTTTTGTTTGCAAGCAGCAGATTACGCGCAGAAAAAAAGGATCTCAAGAAGATCCTTTGATCTTT
TCTACGGGGTCTGACGCTCAGTGGAACGAAAACTCACGTTAAGGGATTTTGGTCATGAGATTATCAAAAA
GGATCTTCACCTAGATCCTTTTAAATTAAAAATGAAGTTTTAAATCAATCTAAAGTATATATGAGTAAAC
TTGGTCTGACAGTTACCAATGCTTAATCAGTGAGGCACCTATCTCAGCGATCTGTCTATTTCGTTCATCC
ATAGTTGCCTGACTCCCCGTCGTGTAGATAACTACGATACGGGAGGGCTTACCATCTGGCCCCAGTGCTG
CAATGATACCGCGAGACCCACGCTCACCGGCTCCAGATTTATCAGCAATAAACCAGCCAGCCGGAAGGGC
CGAGCGCAGAAGTGGTCCTGCAACTTTATCCGCCTCCATCCAGTCTATTAATTGTTGCCGGGAAGCTAGA
GTAAGTAGTTCGCCAGTTAATAGTTTGCGCAACGTTGTTGCCATTGCTACAGGCATCGTGGTGTCACGCT
CGTCGTTTGGTATGGCTTCATTCAGCTCCGGTTCCCAACGATCAAGGCGAGTTACATGATCCCCCATGTT
GTGCAAAAAAGCGGTTAGCTCCTTCGGTCCTCCGATCGTTGTCAGAAGTAAGTTGGCCGCAGTGTTATCA
CTCATGGTTATGGCAGCACTGCATAATTCTCTTACTGTCATGCCATCCGTAAGATGCTTTTCTGTGACTG
GTGAGTACTCAACCAAGTCATTCTGAGAATAGTGTATGCGGCGACCGAGTTGCTCTTGCCCGGCGTCAAT
ACGGGATAATACCGCGCCACATAGCAGAACTTTAAAAGTGCTCATCATTGGAAAACGTTCTTCGGGGCGA
AAACTCTCAAGGATCTTACCGCTGTTGAGATCCAGTTCGATGTAACCCACTCGTGCACCCAACTGATCTT
CAGCATCTTTTACTTTCACCAGCGTTTCTGGGTGAGCAAAAACAGGAAGGCAAAATGCCGCAAAAAAGGG
AATAAGGGCGACACGGAAATGTTGAATACTCATACTCTTCCTTTTTCAATATTATTGAAGCATTTATCAG
GGTTATTGTCTCATGAGCGGATACATATTTGAATGTATTTAGAAAAATAAACAAATAGGGGTTCCGCGCA
CATTTCCCCGAAAAGTGCCACCTGAC
Features (pLannotate 1.2.2; 25 found; start..end, strand, type, name):
     31..83      -  misc_feature   bom (fragment): basis of mobility region from pBR322
    238..617     +  enhancer       CMV enhancer: human cytomegalovirus immediate early enhancer
    618..817     +  promoter       CMV promoter: human cytomegalovirus (CMV) immediate early promoter
    835..1015    +  LTR            5' LTR (truncated): truncated 5' long terminal repeat (LTR) from HIV-1
   1062..1187    +  misc_feature   HIV-1 Ψ: packaging signal of human immunodeficiency virus type 1
   1171..1509    +  CDS            HIV-1 gag (fragment): gag protein from human immunodeficiency virus 1; gag
   1684..1917    +  misc_feature   RRE: The Rev response element (RRE) of HIV-1 allows for Rev-dependent mRNA export from the nucleus to the cytoplasm.
   2294..2394    +  CDS            Rev (fragment): human immunodeficiency virus 1 (HIV-1) Rev protein; rev; enhances nuclear export of unspliced and incompletely spliced viral mRNAs
   2444..2561    +  misc_feature   cPPT/CTS: central polypurine tract and central termination sequence of HIV-1
   2616..2929    +  promoter       U6 promoter: RNA polymerase III promoter for mouse U6 snRNA (Das et al., 1988)
   3004..3029    -  misc_feature   MCS (fragment): pBluescript multiple cloning site
   3064..3097    +  protein_bind   loxP: Cre-mediated recombination occurs in the 8-bp core sequence (GCATACAT). Cre recombinase
   3126..3640    +  LTR            5' LTR: 5' long terminal repeat from murine embryonic stem cell virus
   3640..3670    +  misc_feature   MCS (fragment): multiple cloning site
   3785..4858    +  CDS            CAVIN1 (fragment): CAVN1_HUMAN - Also known as PTRF. Experimental evidence at protein level: Swiss-Prot protein existence level 1. Plays an important role in caveolae formation and organization. Essential for the formation of caveolae in all tissues (PubMed:18056712, PubMed:18191225, PubMed:19726876). Core component of the CAVIN complex which is essential for recruitment of the complex to the caveolae in presence of calveolin-1 (CAV1). Essential for normal oligomerization of CAV1. Promotes ribosomal transcriptional activity in response to metabolic challenges in the adipocytes and plays an important role in the
   4901..5620    +  CDS            BFP: blue variant of GFP mammalian codon-optimized
   5648..5681    +  protein_bind   loxP: Cre-mediated recombination occurs in the 8-bp core sequence (GCATACAT). Cre recombinase
   5714..5737    +  misc_feature   MCS (fragment): pBluescript multiple cloning site
   5737..6323    +  misc_feature   WPRE: woodchuck hepatitis virus posttranscriptional regulatory element
   6324..6343    +  misc_feature   MCS (fragment): pBluescript multiple cloning site
   6345..6845    +  CDS            nef (fragment): NEF_HV1LA - Experimental evidence at protein level: Swiss-Prot protein existence level 1. Extracellular Nef protein targets CD4(+) T-lymphocytes for apoptosis by interacting with CXCR4 surface receptors. From Human immunodeficiency virus type 1 group M subtype B (isolate Lai) (HIV-1).
   6852..7032    +  LTR            5' LTR (truncated): truncated 5' long terminal repeat (LTR) from HIV-1
   7094..7682    -  rep_origin     ori: high-copy-number ColE1/pMB1/pBR322/pUC origin of replication
   7853..8713    -  CDS            AmpR: β-lactamase; bla; confers resistance to ampicillin, carbenicillin, and related antibiotics
   8714..8818    -  promoter       AmpR promoter: bla
