[The description below was written by a language model from this plasmid's Addgene catalogue record and pLannotate feature annotations shown in this document.]
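Description:
pLL5.0_shRNAHsCavin1_Del4UC1_EGFP is a lentiviral knockdown-and-reconstitution vector built on the pLL5.0 backbone. It is propagated in bacteria through a high-copy ColE1/pUC-type origin and selected with ampicillin (AmpR under its own bla promoter). The viral portion has the layout of an HIV-1-based transfer vector: a CMV enhancer/promoter fused to a truncated 5' LTR drives production of the genomic RNA in packaging cells. This is followed by the Ψ packaging signal with a gag fragment, the Rev response element for nuclear export, and the cPPT/CTS. A WPRE that boosts transcript stability and expression lies ahead of the truncated 3' LTR.

Two expression units sit between these elements. A mouse U6 RNA polymerase III promoter drives a 75 bp hairpin directed against human CAVIN1 (PTRF), depleting the endogenous protein in human cells. Downstream, a 5' LTR from murine embryonic stem cell virus acts as the internal promoter (the "LTR viral promoter" of the record) for a zebrafish cavin1b mutant, Del4UC1, fused at its C terminus to EGFP. The catalogue lists the promoter and tag under the shRNA insert, but they logically belong to the cavin1b unit. The automated annotation labels the cavin open reading frame as a human CAVIN1 fragment and the fluorescent protein as BFP. These are probably homology-based calls for the zebrafish orthologue and EGFP described by the depositor. The record does not define the Del4UC1 mutation further. Using a fish orthologue presumably lets the rescue transcript escape the human-directed shRNA. loxP sites flank the LTR–cavin–fluorescent protein cassette, so Cre could excise it.

The construct is intended for replacing endogenous Cavin1 with a trackable mutant, and is associated with work on caveola mechanotransduction in epithelial cells.
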