Addgene plasmid #229691: pLL5.0_shRNAHsCavin1_Del4UC1_EGFP
Purpose: Lentiviral expression of shRNA targeting Cavin1 + reconstitution of zebrafish mutant Cavin1 (Del4UC1)
Depositing lab: Alpha Yap. Depositing organization: University of Queensland. Publication: Caveola mechanotransduction reinforces the cortical cytoskeleton to promote epithelial resilience. Brooks JW, Tillu V, Eckert J, Verma S, Collins BM, Parton RG, Yap AS. Mol Biol Cell. 2023 Nov 1;34(12):ar120. doi: 10.1091/mbc.E23-05-0163. Epub 2023 Sep 6. PubMed 37672337.
Backbone
  Vector backbone: pLL5.0
  Backbone size w/o insert (bp): 7568
  Vector type: Lentiviral
Growth in bacteria
  Bacterial resistance: Ampicillin, 100 μg/mL
  Growth temperature: 37°C
  Growth strain: NEB Stable
  Copy number: High Copy
Gene/Insert 1
  Gene/Insert name: shRNA for hCavin1 (alt name: CGL4; PTRF; CAVIN; FKSG13; cavin-1)
  Species: H. sapiens (human)
  Insert size (bp): 75
  Entrez Gene: CAVIN1 (a.k.a. CAVIN, CGL4, FKSG13, PTRF, cavin-1)
  Promoter: LTR viral promoter
  Tag / fusion protein: EGFP (C terminal on insert)
  Cloning method: Gibson Cloning
Gene/Insert 2
  Gene/Insert name: mutant cavin1b (Del4UC1) (alt name: ptrf; ptrfb; fd20g07; wu:fd20g07; zgc:162917)
  Species: D. rerio (zebrafish)
  Insert size (bp): 1209
  Mutation: Del4UC1
  Entrez Gene: cavin1b (a.k.a. fd20g07, ptrf, ptrfb, wu:fd20g07, zgc:162917)
Terms and licenses: Academic/Nonprofit Terms; Industry Terms: Not Available to Industry
Depositor comments: hCAVIN1 shRNA: TCACCTTCCACGTCAAGAAGATCCGCGAGGTTCAAGAGACCTCGCGGATCTTCTTGACGTGGAAGGTGTTTTTTC
How to cite: pLL5.0_shRNAHsCavin1_Del4UC1_EGFP was a gift from Alpha Yap (Addgene plasmid # 229691 ; http://n2t.net/addgene:229691 ; RRID:Addgene_229691)
